Addgene plasmid #198766: pWP018
Purpose: Drives specific expression in the ADE, CEP, and PDE neurons
Depositing lab: Paul Sternberg. Depositing organization: California Institute of Technology. Publication: A cGAL-UAS bipartite expression toolkit for Caenorhabditis elegans sensory neurons. Nava S, Palma W, Wan X, Oh JY, Gharib S, Wang H, Revanna JS, Tan M, Zhang M, Liu J, Chen CH, Lee JS, Perry B, Sternberg PW. Proc Natl Acad Sci U S A. 2023 Dec 19;120(51):e2221680120. doi: 10.1073/pnas.2221680120. Epub 2023 Dec 14. PubMed 38096407.
Backbone
  Vector backbone: pHW393
  Backbone size w/o insert (bp): 3611
  Vector type: Worm Expression
Growth in bacteria
  Bacterial resistance: Ampicillin, 100 μg/mL
  Growth temperature: 37°C
  Growth strain: DH5alpha
  Copy number: High Copy
Gene/Insert
  Gene/Insert name: Pdat-1-GAL4-SK(DBD)-VP64
  Species: C. elegans (nematode)
  Insert size (bp): 1969
  Cloning method: Restriction Enzyme; 5′ cloning site Unknown (unknown if destroyed); 3′ cloning site Unknown (unknown if destroyed)
Terms and licenses: Academic/Nonprofit Terms; Industry Terms: Not Available to Industry
How to cite: pWP018 was a gift from Paul Sternberg (Addgene plasmid # 198766 ; http://n2t.net/addgene:198766 ; RRID:Addgene_198766)
