[The description below was written by a language model from this plasmid's Addgene catalogue record and pLannotate feature annotations shown in this document.]
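Description:
pWP018 is a C. elegans expression plasmid built on the pHW393 backbone that serves as a driver construct in the cGAL-UAS bipartite expression system. It is propagated in E. coli as a high-copy plasmid through a ColE1/pUC-type origin and selected with ampicillin via the β-lactamase gene and its native promoter. Remnants of a pUC-style cloning region (a lacI fragment, CAP binding site, lac promoter and operator, and part of the pUC18/19 multiple cloning site) are also detected and reflect the cloning vector ancestry rather than any function in worms.

The payload is recorded as Pdat-1-GAL4-SK(DBD)-VP64: the promoter of the dat-1 gene placed upstream of a synthetic transcriptional activator made of a GAL4-type DNA-binding domain fused to VP64, a tandem array of the minimal herpes simplex virus VP16 activation domain. The automated annotation supports this layout, finding a GAL4 fragment followed by a short match to VP16-repeat sequence (labelled VP96 by the tool, consistent with a repeated VP16 module). An upstream hit to a saeg-2 coding fragment from C. elegans lies in the region that would correspond to the promoter. It probably reflects genomic sequence carried along with that fragment, though the record does not explain it. No 3′ UTR or terminator is annotated, and the cloning sites are listed as unknown.

According to the record, the plasmid drives expression specifically in the ADE, CEP and PDE neurons. In a transgenic worm, the activator made in these cells binds UAS sites on a separate effector transgene and switches on whatever gene it carries. A single driver strain can therefore be crossed to many different UAS effector lines.
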