Features (pLannotate 1.2.2; 11 found; start..end, strand, type, name):
    342..605     +  CDS            saeg-2 (fragment): SAEG2_CAEEL - Experimental evidence at protein level: Swiss-Prot protein existence level 1. As a likely component of a histone deacetylase complex, together with saeg-1 and hda-2, functions downstream of the cAMP- dependent kinase egl-4 to regulate the expression of genes required for egg-laying and foraging (PubMed:21573134). From Caenorhabditis elegans.
   2013..2030    -  misc_feature   MCS (fragment): pUC18/19 multiple cloning site
   2140..2580    +  CDS            GAL4 (fragment): GAL4_YEAST - Experimental evidence at protein level: Swiss-Prot protein existence level 1. This protein is a positive regulator for the gene expression of the galactose-induced genes such as GAL1, GAL2, GAL7, GAL10, and MEL1 which code for the enzymes used to convert galactose to glucose. It recognizes a 17 base pair sequence in (5'-CGGRNNRCYNYNCNCCG-3') the upstream activating sequence (UAS-G) of these genes. From Saccharomyces cerevisiae (strain ATCC 204508 / S288c) (Baker's yeast).
   2758..2774    +  CDS            VP96 (fragment): 6 tandem repeats of the minimal activation domain of herpes simplex virus VP16 (Cheng et al., 2013)
   3325..3429    +  promoter       AmpR promoter: bla
   3430..4290    +  CDS            AmpR: β-lactamase; bla; confers resistance to ampicillin, carbenicillin, and related antibiotics
   4461..5049    +  rep_origin     ori: high-copy-number ColE1/pMB1/pBR322/pUC origin of replication
   5232..5324    +  CDS            lacI (fragment): lac repressor; lacI; The lac repressor binds to the lac operator to inhibit transcription in E. coli. This inhibition can be relieved by adding lactose or isopropyl-β-D-thiogalactopyranoside (IPTG).
   5337..5358    +  protein_bind   CAP binding site: CAP binding activates transcription in the presence of cAMP. E. coli catabolite activator protein
   5373..5403    +  promoter       lac promoter: promoter for the E. coli lac operon
   5411..5427    +  protein_bind   lac operator: The lac repressor binds to the lac operator to inhibit transcription in E. coli. This inhibition can be relieved by adding lactose or isopropyl-β-D-thiogalactopyranoside (IPTG). lac repressor encoded by lacI
>Addgene plasmid #198766 | pWP018 | addgene full sequence | sequence record 390233 | Addgene NGS Result
AAGCTTGCATGCGCGGCCGCACTGACTGGGCCGGCCGAGCCTATGCCACCGATTTGTACAAATGGAAATG
GGTTCCTTGATATCAACAGTCAAGAACATGAGAATAATTTAAAGGTAATTCAAATCTCAAATCGAATAAA
GAATGAAAAACTATATTTTTCAATTCTAGAAAATATCTGGAAAATTTTCGCCGACTGTTTTCAAAAAAGG
ACCTTTCAAAACTATTTTAATAGATACAACGGAAGTAATTAAAGCAAATTTTGGCGACGATTTCAAAACT
TTAATCACTACGGCGTGGTTAAAAAATACAAAACAAAGTATATCAAAAATGCTGATATTTTCAGAGAGGA
TACGAATCGGATAGCTCAGACGTGTCTGGAGTCAGCCACTGCTCCGATGCTAAAAGACGACGAGGTCGTC
CACGTAAAGATGAAGAAGCATATCGACTAGAAATGACGCCACCGACAATGAACGAAGTCATTCGGTGGAA
TCCGGACAGAATCGATGTGAACACCCGTTTTATAACGGCGACAAAAATTGCGCAAGTGATGGGAATGCCC
CCGTCGATTCTGTTCAACAAGTATCCACGAATGTTTAGAGTAAGTAACTGGAAATCGGCAATTTTCAAAA
ACTGTTCTACCGTTTTAGTATTCCTGCGATGAAGATGACAAAAATATTCTACATGAGCAAAATCTTCTCA
TCAGGGCACCCGGTAGATGCTATCTTCTGGTTGCAGAAGATGCTCGTCAGCTAGTTCCCTCCACTTACTT
GTAAGTTTTTTCTACAAATTTAAAAGAGAAAACCAAAGAAAAATATAAAGGAAATGATTATCCTACTCCA
ACAAAACTCTCCGAAAAATAATTATTGCTCTAAATCGCATCGCGCTTCGCCGAGCAGCACTTCCCTCACC
TACCGATCAAAAATAACAGATTACAACGAAACAGGTAGAAAAGAAGTAGAAAATATCTAGAAATGAGAGA
AAAATTGGTTGATAATAAAAAAAAGTCCGTAAAAAGATAGCAATTAAAATTAGAGCGATTGTCCACGAGA
AAATTGTGAGAATATTCAGAGAGTTCTATAAATTTTTGAAAATTTAGCATTTTTATTTCAGCCAAGATGT
CCTCAACGTCTCATTCCTCATCTCCGAGCCACTGCTATCAAAAATTCGCCAAAAAGCGGCATCAACCTAC
GAGAAGTACAAAGTCTTTCTGCCCACACAACCGAATAATTATCTCTGAAATGTTTCTAGTCGTTTTTGTA
TTTTAAAGCACATTCCCAATTCTGAATACTTTTCTGAAATCCATGAAATGGAACTTGAATCCAGTTTTCA
CTAAAACGACCTCATACACTTTCTCTCGTATCCTCAAAATATCTATGACATTATCATTAGCTTCGCTAGT
TTCATTTCTTTCAAATATTATGCATTCTTAAATTCCGATACCCGCGTGCAAAAGTGCTCTATTGAGCAAC
TTTGGGATCATATGTACACACCAATGCCCTTTTCCCAAATCTTTTCCTGTCCTTTTCTCTAAAAACAATA
AATCCATGCCTATTCCAGTATGACCCCTTTGAAGCAGATATAATCGCACAAACATATACACATAGCTCGG
ATAAATGTAGAAAAAGAAGAAAAGAAGTATAAGTAGATAGATGCTTTCCGGCAATTATCCACCGCACCGT
AGTCTTCACCAACTGAGACTGCGTCGTTAGGAGACGCCGACATGATTCAGAAGCAGAATTTGGAAGAAAA
ACGACGATGATATTGAGGCTGGCACACATACACCGGAATATTCGACATGCCACCACATCTAGATTCCAAG
GCAATCTCTACCTCTTCCCATTCTTTCGGTTTTTTTGTTCTGACAAGAAAAGTGGATAGCTACGGGCTCA
ATGAGCTGATTTTATTTTTAAATATCTTAAAACTATACTAGATTCATGTGTTTTCAGGTCCATATTCCAA
ATTAGTCGAAAAGCTGATCCCGCTACGGTTTACTCGAATCTCAACGGCGCGCCTCTAGAGGATCCCCGGG
ATTGGCCAAAGGACCCAAAGGTATGTTTCGAATGATACTAACATAACATAGAACATTTTCAGGAGGACCC
TTGGCTAGGATGGGCCCTAAAAAGAAGCGTAAAGCTAGCATGAAGCTGTTGTCTTCAATGGAACAAGCTT
GCGACATATGCCGGTTAAAAAAACTCAGGTGCTCGAAGGAAAAGCCCAAGTGTGCCAAGTGTCTGAAGAA
CAACTCGGAGTGCCGTTATTCTCCCAAGGCTATGAGGTCCCCACTGACCAGGGCGCATCTGACAGAGGTA
GAATCAAGGTTGGAAAAATTGGAAGATTTGTTTCTGCTCATGTTTCCTCGGGAAAACCTGGACAGCATTT
TGAACATGGACTCTTTGGACGAAGTGAAAGTAATGTTGAAACAATTATATATGCAGGACTATGGTGACAC
GGATGCTGCTATGGATAGCTTGACCCCTATGGAAAATGGCATGTCTGAAGGGCCGAGAAAACACATGAAG
ACTGCGACATCATCGCCAAAAGTGGATGAAGATGGAAGCCAAAGTCAGTTGAGTGTATCGCCGGAATTCC
CGCTGCAGTCTGGTGGCGGAGGGGCTCCTAGGGGTTCCGGACGGGCTGACGCATTGGACGATTTTGATCT
GGATATGCTGGGAAGTGACGCCCTCGATGATTTTGACCTTGACATGCTTGGTTCGGATGCCCTTGATGAC
TTTGACCTCGACATGCTCGGCAGTGACGCCCTTGATGATTTCGACCTGGACATGCTGATTAACTAAGGTA
CCGAATTCGCTAGCCGGCCATACAAGTAATCCGGATGATCGACGCCAACGTCGTTGAATTTTCAAATTTT
AAATACTGAATATTTGTTTTTTTTCCTATTATTTATTTATTCTCTTTGTGTTTTTTTTCTTGCTTTCTAA
AAAATTAATTCAATCCAAATCTAAACATTTTTTTTTCTCTTTCCGTCTCCCAATTCGTATTCCGCTCCTC
TCATCTGAACACAATGTGCAAGTTTATTTATCTTCTCGCTTTCATTTCATTAGGACGTGGGGGGAATTGG
TGGAAGGGGGAAACACACAAAAGGATGATGGAAATGAAATAAGGACACACAATATGCAACAACATTCAAT
TCAGAAATATGGAGGAAGGTTTAAAAGAAAACATAAAAATATATAGAGGAGGAAGGAAAACTAGTAAAAA
ATAAGCAAAGAAATTAGGCGAACGATGAGAATTGTCCTCGCTTGGGCCCAAAAGGCCTTTTTTTTTTGGC
GCCGACGTCAGGTGGCACTTTTCGGGGAAATGTGCGCGGAACCCCTATTTGTTTATTTTTCTAAATACAT
TCAAATATGTATCCGCTCATGAGACAATAACCCTGATAAATGCTTCAATAATATTGAAAAAGGAAGAGTA
TGAGTATTCAACATTTCCGTGTCGCCCTTATTCCCTTTTTTGCGGCATTTTGCCTTCCTGTTTTTGCTCA
CCCAGAAACGCTGGTGAAAGTAAAAGATGCTGAAGATCAGTTGGGTGCACGAGTGGGTTACATCGAACTG
GATCTCAACAGCGGTAAGATCCTTGAGAGTTTTCGCCCCGAAGAACGTTTTCCAATGATGAGCACTTTTA
AAGTTCTGCTATGTGGCGCGGTATTATCCCGTATTGACGCCGGGCAAGAGCAACTCGGTCGCCGCATACA
CTATTCTCAGAATGACTTGGTTGAGTACTCACCAGTCACAGAAAAGCATCTTACGGATGGCATGACAGTA
AGAGAATTATGCAGTGCTGCCATAACCATGAGTGATAACACTGCGGCCAACTTACTTCTGACAACGATCG
GAGGACCGAAGGAGCTAACCGCTTTTTTGCACAACATGGGGGATCATGTAACTCGCCTTGATCGTTGGGA
ACCGGAGCTGAATGAAGCCATACCAAACGACGAGCGTGACACCACGATGCCTGTAGCAATGGCAACAACG
TTGCGCAAACTATTAACTGGCGAACTACTTACTCTAGCTTCCCGGCAACAATTAATAGACTGGATGGAGG
CGGATAAAGTTGCAGGACCACTTCTGCGCTCGGCCCTTCCGGCTGGCTGGTTTATTGCTGATAAATCTGG
AGCCGGTGAGCGTGGGTCTCGCGGTATCATTGCAGCACTGGGGCCAGATGGTAAGCCCTCCCGTATCGTA
GTTATCTACACGACGGGGAGTCAGGCAACTATGGATGAACGAAATAGACAGATCGCTGAGATAGGTGCCT
CACTGATTAAGCATTGGTAACTGTCAGACCAAGTTTACTCATATATACTTTAGATTGATTTAAAACTTCA
TTTTTAATTTAAAAGGATCTAGGTGAAGATCCTTTTTGATAATCTCATGACCAAAATCCCTTAACGTGAG
TTTTCGTTCCACTGAGCGTCAGACCCCGTAGAAAAGATCAAAGGATCTTCTTGAGATCCTTTTTTTCTGC
GCGTAATCTGCTGCTTGCAAACAAAAAAACCACCGCTACCAGCGGTGGTTTGTTTGCCGGATCAAGAGCT
ACCAACTCTTTTTCCGAAGGTAACTGGCTTCAGCAGAGCGCAGATACCAAATACTGTTCTTCTAGTGTAG
CCGTAGTTAGGCCACCACTTCAAGAACTCTGTAGCACCGCCTACATACCTCGCTCTGCTAATCCTGTTAC
CAGTGGCTGCTGCCAGTGGCGATAAGTCGTGTCTTACCGGGTTGGACTCAAGACGATAGTTACCGGATAA
GGCGCAGCGGTCGGGCTGAACGGGGGGTTCGTGCACACAGCCCAGCTTGGAGCGAACGACCTACACCGAA
CTGAGATACCTACAGCGTGAGCTATGAGAAAGCGCCACGCTTCCCGAAGGGAGAAAGGCGGACAGGTATC
CGGTAAGCGGCAGGGTCGGAACAGGAGAGCGCACGAGGGAGCTTCCAGGGGGAAACGCCTGGTATCTTTA
TAGTCCTGTCGGGTTTCGCCACCTCTGACTTGAGCGTCGATTTTTGTGATGCTCGTCAGGGGGGCGGAGC
CTATGGAAAAACGCCAGCAACGCGGCCTTTTTACGGTTCCTGGCCTTTTGCTGGCCTTTTGCTCACATGT
TCTTTCCTGCGTTATCCCCTGATTCTGTGGATAACCGTATTACCGCCTTTGAGTGAGCTGATACCGCTCG
CCGCAGCCGAACGACCGAGCGCAGCGAGTCAGTGAGCGAGGAAGCGGAAGAGCGCCCAATACGCAAACCG
CCTCTCCCCGCGCGTTGGCCGATTCATTAATGCAGCTGGCACGACAGGTTTCCCGACTGGAAAGCGGGCA
GTGAGCGCAACGCAATTAATGTGAGTTAGCTCACTCATTAGGCACCCCAGGCTTTACACTTTATGCTTCC
GGCTCGTATGTTGTGTGGAATTGTGAGCGGATAACAATTTCACACAGGAAACAGCTATGACCATGATTAC
GCCAAGCTGTAAGTTTAAACATGATCTTACTAACTAACTATTCTCATTTAAATTTTCAGAGCTTAAAAAT
GGCTGAAATCACTCACAACGATGGATACGCTAACAACTTGGAAATGAAAT
