>Addgene plasmid #198766 | pWP018 | depositor partial sequence | sequence record 385020 | dat-1 promoter
GAGCCTATGCCACCGATTTGTACAAATGGAAATGGGTTCCTTGATATCAACAGTCAAGAACATGAGAATA
ATTTAAAGGTAATTCAAATCTCAAATCGAATAAAGAATGAAAAACTATATTTTTCAATTCTAGAAAATAT
CTGGAAAATTTTCGCCGACTGTTTTCAAAAAAGGACCTTTCAAAACTATTTTAATAGATACAACGGAAGT
AATTAAAGCAAATTTTGGCGACGATTTCAAAACTTTAATCACTACGGCGTGGTTAAAAAATACAAAACAA
AGTATATCAAAAATGCTGATATTTTCAGAGAGGATACGAATCGGATAGCTCAGACGTGTCTGGAGTCAGC
CACTGCTCCGATGCTAAAAGACGACGAGGTCGTCCACGTAAAGATGAAGAAGCATATCGACTAGAAATGA
CGCCACCGACAATGAACGAAGTCATTCGGTGGAATCCGGACAGAATCGATGTGAACACCCGTTTTATAAC
GGCGACAAAAATTGCGCAAGTGATGGGAATGCCCCCGTCGATTCTGTTCAACAAGTATCCACGAATGTTT
AGAGTAAGTAACTGGAAATCGGCAATTTTCAAAAACTGTTCTACCGTTTTAGTATTCCTGCGATGAAGAT
GACAAAAATATTCTACATGAGCAAAATCTTCTCATCAGGGCACCCGGTAGATGCTATCTTCTGGTTGCAG
AAGATGCTCGTCAGCTAGTTCCCTCCACTTACTTGTAAGTTTTTTCTACAAATTTAAAAGAGAAAACCAA
AGAAAAATATAAAGGAAATGATTATCCTACTCCAACAAAACTCTCCGAAAAATAATTATTGCTCTAAATC
GCATCGCGCTTCGCCGAGCAGCACTTCCCTCACCTACCGATCAAAAATAACAGATTACAACGAAACAGGT
AGAAAAGAAGTAGAAAATATCTAGAAATGAGAGAAAAATTGGTTGATAATAAAAAAAAGTCCGTAAAAAG
ATAGCAATTAAAATTAGAGCGATTGTCCACGAGAAAATTGTGAGAATATTCAGAGAGTTCTATAAATTTT
TGAAAATTTAGCATTTTTATTTCAGCCAAGATGTCCTCAACGTCTCATTCCTCATCTCCGAGCCACTGCT
ATCAAAAATTCGCCAAAAAGCGGCATCAACCTACGAGAAGTACAAAGTCTTTCTGCCCACACAACCGAAT
AATTATCTCTGAAATGTTTCTAGTCGTTTTTGTATTTTAAAGCACATTCCCAATTCTGAATACTTTTCTG
AAATCCATGAAATGGAACTTGAATCCAGTTTTCACTAAAACGACCTCATACACTTTCTCTCGTATCCTCA
AAATATCTATGACATTATCATTAGCTTCGCTAGTTTCATTTCTTTCAAATATTATGCATTCTTAAATTCC
GATACCCGCGTGCAAAAGTGCTCTATTGAGCAACTTTGGGATCATATGTACACACCAATGCCCTTTTCCC
AAATCTTTTCCTGTCCTTTTCTCTAAAAACAATAAATCCATGCCTATTCCAGTATGACCCCTTTGAAGCA
GATATAATCGCACAAACATATACACATAGCTCGGATAAATGTAGAAAAAGAAGAAAAGAAGTATAAGTAG
ATAGATGCTTTCCGGCAATTATCCACCGCACCGTAGTCTTCACCAACTGAGACTGCGTCGTTAGGAGACG
CCGACATGATTCAGAAGCAGAATTTGGAAGAAAAACGACGATGATATTGAGGCTGGCACACATACACCGG
AATATTCGACATGCCACCACATCTAGATTCCAAGGCAATCTCTACCTCTTCCCATTCTTTCGGTTTTTTT
GTTCTGACAAGAAAAGTGGATAGCTACGGGCTCAATGAGCTGATTTTATTTTTAAATATCTTAAAACTAT
ACTAGATTCATGTGTTTTCAGGTCCATATTCCAAATTAGTCGAAAAGCTGATCCCGCTACGGTTTACTCG
AATCTCAAC
